>Addgene plasmid #205299 | pInt_attP5_ampR | addgene full sequence | sequence record 406998 | Addgene NGS Result
GGTTTGTCTGGTCAACCACCGCGCTCTCAGTGGTGTACGGTACAAACCGTGTAGGCTGGAGCTGCTTCGA
AGTTCCTATACTTTCTAGAGAATAGGAACTTCGGAATAGGAACTTCAAGATCCCCCACGCTGCCGCAAGC
ACTCAGGGCGCAAGGGCTGCTAAAGGAAGCGGAACACGTAGAAAGCCAGTCCGCAGAAACGGTGCTGACC
CCGGATGAATGTCAGCTACTGGGCTATCTGGACAAGGGAAAACGCAAGCGCAAAGAGAAAGCAGGTAACG
AAAGGGCCTCGTGATACGCCTATTTTTATAGGTTAATGTCATGATAATAATGGTTTCTTAGACGTCAGGT
GGCACTTTTCGGGGAAATGTGCGCGGAACCCCTATTTGTTTATTTTTCTAAATACATTCAAATATGTATC
CGCTCATGAGACAATAACCCTGATAAATGCTTCAATAATATTGAAAAAGGAAGAGTATGAGTATTCAACA
TTTCCGTGTCGCCCTTATTCCCTTTTTTGCGGCATTTTGCCTTCCTGTTTTTGCTCACCCAGAAACGCTG
GTGAAAGTAAAAGATGCTGAAGATCAGTTGGGTGCACGAGTGGGTTACATCGAACTGGATCTCAACAGCG
GTAAGATCCTTGAGAGTTTTCGCCCCGAAGAACGTTTTCCAATGATGAGCACTTTTAAAGTTCTGCTATG
TGGCGCGGTATTATCCCGTGTTGACGCCGGGCAAGAGCAACTCGGTCGCCGCATACACTATTCTCAGAAT
GACTTGGTTGAGTACTCACCAGTCACAGAAAAGCATCTTACGGATGGCATGACAGTAAGAGAATTATGCA
GTGCTGCCATAACCATGAGTGATAACACTGCGGCCAACTTACTTCTGACAACGATCGGAGGACCGAAGGA
GCTAACCGCTTTTTTGCACAACATGGGGGATCATGTAACTCGCCTTGATCGTTGGGAACCGGAGCTGAAT
GAAGCCATACCAAACGACGAGCGTGACACCACGATGCCTGCAGCAATGGCAACAACGTTGCGCAAACTAT
TAACTGGCGAACTACTTACTCTAGCTTCCCGGCAACAATTAATAGACTGGATGGAGGCGGATAAAGTTGC
AGGACCACTTCTGCGCTCGGCCCTTCCGGCTGGCTGGTTTATTGCTGATAAATCTGGAGCCGGTGAGCGT
GGGTCTCGCGGTATCATTGCAGCACTGGGGCCAGATGGTAAGCCCTCCCGTATCGTAGTTATCTACACGA
CGGGGAGTCAGGCAACTATGGATGAACGAAATAGACAGATCGCTGAGATAGGTGCCTCACTGATTAAGCA
TTGGTAACTGTCAGACCAAGTTTACTCATCCAATTATTGAACACCCTTCGGGGTGTTTTTTTGTTTCTGG
TCTCCCTTCGAAATGACCGACCAAGCGACGCCCAACCTGCCATCACGAGATTTCGATTCCACCGCCGCCT
TCTATGAAAGGTTGGGCTTCGGAATCGTTTTCCGGGACGCCGGCTGGATGATCCTCCAGCGCGGGGATCT
CATGCTGGAGTTCTTCGCCCACCCCAGCTTCAAAAGCGCTCTAAGGAGGATATTCATATGGACCATGGCT
AATTCCCATGTCAGCCGTTAAGTGTTCCTGTGTCACTCAAAATTGCTTTGAGAGGCTCTAAGGGCTTCTC
AGTGCGTTACATCCCTGGCTTGTTGTCCACAACCGTTAAACCTTAAAAGCTTTAAAAGCCTTATATATTC
TTTTTTTTCTTATAAAACTTAAAACCTTAGAGGCTATTTAAGTTGCTGATTTATATTAATTTTATTGTTC
AAACATGAGAGCTTAGTACGTGAAACATGAGAGCTTAGTACGTTAGCCATGAGAGCTTAGTACGTTAGCC
ATGAGGGTTTAGTTCGTTAAACATGAGAGCTTAGTACGTTAAACATGAGAGCTTAGTACGTGAAACATGA
GAGCTTAGTACGTACTATCAACAGGTTGAACTGCTGATCTTCAGATCCTCTACGCCGGACGCATCGTGGC
CGGATCTTGCGGCCGCAAAAGAAGTTCCTATACTTTCTAGAGAATAGGAACTTCGGAATAGGAACTATTA
CACGTCTTGAGCGATT
Features (pLannotate 1.2.2; 7 found; start..end, strand, type, name):
     69..116     -  protein_bind   FRT: FLP-mediated recombination occurs in the 8-bp core sequence TCTAGAAA (Turan and Bode, 2011). FLP recombinase from the Saccharomyces cerevisiae 2μ plasmid
    121..276     +  CDS            tnpA (fragment): TN5P_ECOLX - Also known as tnp. Experimental evidence at protein level: Swiss-Prot protein existence level 1. Mediates transposition of transposon Tn5 by a 'cut and paste' mechanism. First, the monomeric transposase binds the 19 bp inverted DNA repeats flanking the transposon. Then, dimerization of the DNA- bound transposase creates a synaptic DNA complex. After nicking of the first DNA strand, excision of the transposon proceeds through a series of intermediates. The transposase then mediates the insertion of the transposon at a new site by strand transfer. The activity of the wild- type tran
    372..476     +  promoter       AmpR promoter: bla
    477..1337    +  CDS            AmpR: β-lactamase; bla; confers resistance to ampicillin, carbenicillin, and related antibiotics
   1413..1565    +  CDS            ble (fragment): BLE_KLEPN - Experimental evidence at protein level: Swiss-Prot protein existence level 1. Binding protein with a strong affinity to the bleomycin family of antibiotics. Binds to CL990; an antimitotic-antibiotic compound. From Klebsiella pneumoniae.
   1619..2007    -  rep_origin     R6K γ ori: γ replication origin from E. coli plasmid R6K; requires the R6K initiator protein pi for replication
   2051..2084    -  protein_bind   FRT (minimal): supports FLP-mediated excision but not integration (Turan and Bode, 2011) FLP recombinase from the Saccharomyces cerevisiae 2μ plasmid
