[The description below was written by a language model from this plasmid's Addgene catalogue record and pLannotate feature annotations shown in this document.]
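Description:
pInt_attP5_ampR is a small (about 2.1 kb) empty-backbone integrating plasmid built on pKD4 for use in the ORBIT oligonucleotide recombineering system in E. coli. It replicates from the R6K γ origin, which functions only when the R6K initiator protein pi is supplied in trans. The plasmid is therefore maintained in a pir-type host such as the BW25141 strain named in the record, and it behaves as a non-replicating (suicide) vector in ordinary E. coli strains. Selection is by ampicillin, through a β-lactamase gene driven by its native bla promoter, and the record lists the plasmid as low copy. Parts of it were derived from pKM496, pKD4 and pKD46.

The functional payload is an attP site, described as orthogonal variant number 5. The automated feature table does not annotate this site, so the record does not give its position. In ORBIT generally, a targeting oligonucleotide places the partner attB site at a chosen genomic locus, and a site-specific integrase then recombines attP with attB to insert the whole plasmid there, with the resistance marker selecting for integrants. Orthogonal attP variants pair only with their matching attB, which allows several independent modifications to be made. According to the depositor, this plasmid is identical to pInt_attP1_ampR apart from the attP5 sequence.

Two FRT sites, one full and one minimal, are annotated near either end of the sequence record, as in pKD4. This should allow FLP recombinase to excise the DNA between them after integration. The short tnpA and ble fragments flanking the bla cassette appear to be non-functional Tn5 remnants carried over from the pKD4 backbone. No gene insert is present.
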