Addgene plasmid #205299: pInt_attP5_ampR
Purpose: (Empty Backbone) Integrating plasmid for ORBIT in E. coli. Orthogonal attP site (#5).
Depositing lab: Scott Saunders. Depositing organization: University of Texas Southwestern Medical Center. Publication: ORBIT for E. coli: Kilobase-scale oligonucleotide recombineering at high throughput and high efficiency. Saunders SH, Ahmed AM. bioRxiv 2023 10.1101/2023.06.28.546561.
Backbone
  Vector backbone: pKD4
  Vector type: Synthetic Biology
Growth in bacteria
  Bacterial resistance: Ampicillin, 100 μg/mL
  Growth temperature: 37°C
  Growth strain: BW25141
  Copy number: Low Copy
Gene/Insert
  Gene/Insert name: None
Resource information
  A portion of this plasmid was derived from a plasmid made by: pKM496 (Addgene #109301), pKD4 (CGSC #7632), and pKD46 (CGSC #7739)
Terms and licenses: Academic/Nonprofit Terms; Industry Terms: Not Available to Industry
Depositor comments: Same as pInt_attP1_ampR, except this plasmid has the orthogonal attP5 sequence. Please visit https://doi.org/10.1101/2023.06.28.546561 for bioRxiv preprint. Depositing lab uses BW25141 strain for growth (https://cgsc.biology.yale.edu/Strain.php?ID=64690)
How to cite: pInt_attP5_ampR was a gift from Scott Saunders (Addgene plasmid # 205299 ; http://n2t.net/addgene:205299 ; RRID:Addgene_205299)
